>Addgene plasmid #167131 | pBJ2 | addgene full sequence | sequence record 330437 | Addgene NGS Result
TCTGGAAGAAATAGCGCTTTCAGCCTGTGGGCGGACAAAATAGTTGGGAACTGGGAGGGGTGGAAATGGA
GTTTTTAAGGATTATTTAGGGAAGAGTGACAAAATAGATGGGAACTGGGTGTAGCGTCGTAAGCTAATAC
GAAAATTAAAAATGACAAAATAGTTTGGAACTAGATTTCACTTATCTGGTTGGTCGACACTAGTATTACC
CTGTTATCCCTAGATTTAAATGATATCGGATCCTAGTAAGCCACGTTTTAATTAATCAGATCCCTCAATA
GCGGCCGCAAGCTTACCACCAGATTTCCATCTGGGCACCGAAGGTCCACTCGTCGCTGTCGCCACGACCG
AAGCTGCCGCCGTTGAAATCAGCAGGAACGGCTTTGCCGAAGTTCGCGTTGTTATCAGCGTTACCGGTGT
AGTCGTAACCCCATTTCTCATCCCACTTGGCGTAGGTTGCGAAGACACGAATAGCCGGGCGTGACCAGAT
GCTGTCGCCAGCCTGCCATTGTTGTGCGAGGGTAATTTTGTACTGATTGTTCTTGTCGCCGGTGCGCTGG
GATTCGACGTTGTCGTAGCCGATTTCCATCACGGTGCTCATGATTGGCGTCCACTTGTACATCGGGCGAA
TACCGACGGTCCACCACTTGGTGCCGTTGTCGTTATCCCAGTTGATATCCTGGTACATACCCACGTACAT
CATGTCCCAGTTGTCGCCCATGGAGATCGCACCGTGGTCGAGGATACGCAGCATGTGACCGTTGTTGTTG
ATATTGTAGGCAAATTTTTCGTTATCAAATGCAACGCCAGAACCCTGCGACAGCCCTTTACCCTGCGAGG
TCATCGAGTCAGTAGCGTACTGAACAACAAACTTGTTAAAGCCCTTCAGGACACTCTGAGTATGTTCAGC
AGTGAATAACCAGCCGTCTTTCGATGCGCCATCAACCAGACGATAGTTATCACGCAAGTTGGCACGACCG
TAGTCCTGGCACGACAGGTTTCCCGACTGGAAAGCGGGCAGTGAGCGCAACGCAATTAATGTGAGTTAGC
TCACTCATTAGGCACCCCAGGCTTTACACTTTATGCTTCCGGCTCGTATGTTGTGTGGAATTGTGAGCGG
ATAACAATTTCACACAGGAAACAGCTATGACCATGATTACGCCAAGCTATTTAGGTGACACTATAGAATA
CTCAAGCTATGCATCAAGCTTGGTACCGAGCTCGGATCCGAATTCACTCCCTTGCCATCGCGATGCATCT
TAAAATCCATAGAGTATATCAACTATTAAATGCTTGGTTTAAGCTTAAAGCACACCCTTTCTGTGCCCTC
GTATTGGCGCGACGTAAAATCTCAACAAGTACACCAGGATATTGACCATATTCTCTGCTCATTATCCCGA
CATCATCGGTAACAATAAATGCCGGATAACTCGTTGATGACGCATCCATATAACTCATCAAACCCGGCAT
TCCATCAGGTACAGGTTTCAATGTTTCAGGATCAAGTGCTCGCGCATATACCCACGGCGGAACACGTTTA
CGTTGCATTTCATCCTCAAAGAAACAAGTGTTGAGTTCAACTTGATTAAATATATCGCGGATTTGACTAA
TATTATTGAGGTTGAACGTGTCGAATAAAAGATGATTGAAATCATCGCGTTTTAGGGACTCTTTTTCATA
ACTTTTCCAGCCGCCCCCCGTTATGATATAAAGGTTTTTATCCCCATAAAATGAGATATTTTTATCTTTC
ATATACTGGCAGAGCAAATAAATAAAGTATGGTGAGCCGATAAGACAAATATCTTTTCCTTGATTTTTTA
TTCGCTCAAGGCTATTCAATGTCTTAACAAAATCTATTCGTTCTTCCATTACGGTAAATGTCGTGGGATA
TAATAATTCTACCAAGCTCATAACATATTTAAACCAAATGTTATGAGCATTAAATCTATCTGGCCCTAAG
TTGACCAACTCTATTTGATGATCAAACCAACTACCAACATATTTCATGCCATAACTCACAGAGCCTAAGA
GTCTCTCAATACTTAGTCTGTTACGCGCCACCTGACTTTTTAAACCACTCGTGCCGCTGCTGGTAAACCA
ACTTTCAATCTCGTTCTCCTGAGAAGTTAATAAGCGAGTAAACTTAAAAACTGATGTTGGGAATACAGGT
ATGTCATCAATTTCCGTAATATTGTCGTCTACTTTGTGTACCTGACAGTAGTGACGGTATTCTTGACAAT
GTTTATAGTGATTACGAAATGCATCAAGAACAAATTTGTTTCTGATTTTTTCCTGTTCATCGTAAGACCA
AGCTAATGGATCGCTGGAAAAAATCAAATCATCAATTTCTGAGCTTGCTATGATCTCTTGTTTATCAACA
TATGAAGTCATACCTGTTTTACCCCTCCAAATAATTTAGAGAATATGGCAGCGTTGCTGCCATATTCTTT
TACTACATGTGGTACTTTTTAATATTATCATTAACAATATTGATTACGTTTTTTTGGTGCATCAAGTCAT
TCATTGGTTCAAAAGATAACAATACACTTTTTGCACCGCACTTTTCAATTGCCAGCTTAGCCGCAGCTAT
ACATTCCGTATAATCTCCGACAGCGTTTTCTGTGATTATCTCTTCAAGTTTATTTTCGAGATTTTCATTA
GGATACATTTCAAGAACATAATCACGGATAAATGCACGCGTCTCTTGTTTAGCTTTGTGACTATCTTCGT
TATAGTTAACCAATACCATTAACTGATGATCTATCGCTGATAAGTCAATACCATATTTATCAGCAACGGC
TTTATACCTTTCAGCATATTCATATCTAACATCATTGGAGTCATCCCACTTAAAGATGAGAGGAATGCCT
TTTTTAGCCGCCCACTCAACAATATGATGACTGGTTGCTGTGACATATCTCCGAGGCCCGCCTTGGGTAT
AAGCGTGGGGGTTTACCGATATTTTAGGGAAACTATAAAAATCATTATCGGGATTACAATAGCCTGTTGT
TAAAGCATCGTTAATGATTTCATAACACTCTTCAAATAGTTGCTGTTGATATTCAACAGGGCGATTAAAA
AGACGCATTTCATCTTTTTTTTCACAATCACTAAACCCTAAAATAAATCTCCCTTCGCTTAATTGATCCA
ATAAGCAAGCCTCCTCCGCTATTCGGACAGGATGATGAGTTGTAATGATGTGATTCAATGAGCCAATTTT
AATTTTTTCTGTTAAACCGAGCAAAAAACCAGAAACAGTCAGAGGAGCACCGACAACACCATTACCTGAA
AAATGATTTTCATACACCAAAATCTGTTCAAAATTCAACTTATCAACATACTCTGTTATTTCCTGCATGC
GAACTATACTTTGTTCTTGAACAGTTGTTGAATTGATGAAGTTAAGGAAGAACAATCCAAATTTCATTTC
TTTTTCCTTAGCTACTATAATAGCGAACGTTGTTTTTCTTTAAGAAACGGCATGACATCAGACTGGAAGA
GCTTCATGGAAGCAATAATTTCGTCTACTGTTCCATTCGCTTCAAACCCACAACAGATATTTGATATTCC
CGTGGCATCAATGTCTTTTTGAATTATGTCAATGCATTCCTGCGGGGTTCCCACGGGATTGATTTCGTAA
CTGTAATCAATGCGGCGATTAGTATCTCTATGTCCCTTTAATACAAAGTCACGCCACTGCCCTTTATTGA
AATCATAACCTCTTGTTTTGTCTGAATCATCAAAAATGGTCGTGGCATTCACATAAGAATCATACCAATG
CCCTAGAAAATCCCGACAAATCTCTTGCGCTTTATTTGAGTCATAATTTACAGATGTTATATATGATAAG
CAATGGTCGATATTATGAATATCGTGCCCATATTCTTGAGCCACCTCGTTATAAAGCTCAAGCTGTGCTT
TCTTTTCGTTAGTATTTATAATCCAACTTAATATCATCGGTAAACCAAATTGAGCGGCCCATTCAGTTGT
CGAGGCTGATTCAGCAACCACATAAACAGGGGCTCCACCTTTACTATATGCTGTCGGGTTTACTTTTACC
TTATGGAACTTGATATGTTCATTATCAGCTTCCATATATCCCTCTGTCATGCCATTTTTTATCAACCCGT
ACCAGCACTCCGTTAAAGCGCGACTGTTATTCATATCCGTGCCAAATACGCGAAAGTCTTTATTGTAAAG
CCCCCGACAAATACCAAACCGAAATCGTCCTTTTGACATTTGATCCAATAAATTCACATCTTCAAGTTGG
CGCACTGGATGAGCGGTGGGAAGAACAATAGCCGCAGTCCCTACATTCAATTTTTTGGTTGCACCAAGTA
AATATGCAGCAGCGACATAAGGGTTACCAAGCAAACCAAACTCCGTGAAATGATGCTCCAGTAACCATAC
AGTATCAAAACCACACTCCTCAGAAATACGACCTAATTTAACCAAACGTTTCATTACTTCTGTTTGAGAA
AATTGGGGGGGTTGGTATGTAAGCAAAAAGTTTCCAAATTTCATAGAGAGCCCTTATATTTGAGTGATAG
AATTAACTATACCCGTTATCTTTCAAGTTGCTTCTTTGTTGGCTGCACTCACTCACCCCGGTCACATAGT
TTGCTATGCTCCCGGGATTCGCTCCCTTGCCGTCGCGATCCATCTTGAAATCTATAGGGTAATATCTATC
CCAATAGGTTTTAAGACAGCGAAATCGCTTGATTTTCAATCTCAATTTTCATTCGACGTTCATTGACTGT
CGCAATAGTTAGATGTTCGAATGATGGTTCAATAATATCAACATCAATATCCAGACGATCATTATCCATC
GCGATAGCAGCCTTCGTAACCGATTGATAAAAATTGCGCAGGACCACTAAGTTTTCACCCAAGTCATGCG
AACTCCCTAGCAAAGAATATATCTTGCATCGATTACTACGAATATTTGATAACAATGTGATAACTTCATC
TTGCTTTACCCAATTGTCGTTATTTGCAGTAAAAGCAATAAACGGTATATCAAGATACATCATGCTATTG
ATTGTAGAAGTTAAATCTTCCCAGCCAAAATCAAGGCAATCTCTCGCAAAGACTTCAGCACCCAATTTAT
GGCCTTCAAAATCCAAATTATTCGGCAATTCATTAATGGGTAAACTGAGATAATCAAATCCTAAAGCTCT
TTCAAGCGTATATCTTAAGTTAACAACACCGACTGCGGTGATTAAAAATGAAACATTAATTTCAGATAGA
CTTGCATAAACTATCCGTGCAGATAAGCTTGAAGCCAAAATACCACGGTTATTTATTTTTCGTGTATTTA
ACCAATCAACCACGGCTAATAGGCTCTGTTTTCCTATAGACATTGTAAATTCATCAATTGTCCCTGAACT
CAACCCAACGTGGTGAAGTGAATCATAGCGAATCACATGAAACCCATTCCGCGATAAATATTCCGCTAAA
CCAGCAAAATGATCCATCCTTCGGGCAAAACCCGACGCAATAATAATGGTATTCTTTCTCTTTGGGCTGT
TTTCTTCTGGCAGCGTTTCCCAAACATGAATTTTTTTATTTCCTTCAACACAAAGAACATGGTCGATGGT
TTTATATTTGGATTTATTTTCCATACTTTTTACCTATTACGGGACAAATACAAGGAACTTATCTTCTTCC
AGGAATCGAGTCTGTTCTATTTCAACCGCAACATCCTTAGCAGTATAATGAGATGGCCTCTCATGAGAAA
TATATGTCACTAATCGTTGTAACGGCCTCATTCCGTCATGAGATCCACCAACTCGAAATATATTATTCAT
TCCTGCTTCTACAATCCTTTCCGCACCTCTTAATGCCAACGCATCTCGATACTTAAATGCGGATTCCCAA
GGAAAAATAGATATGGTTTGTGTCTTATTTTTTTGAACATAAGGCAATACTTGCTCAATATTATCGACGT
GATGAAGATACACACATCTGCCAAGTGGTTGATTAAATTCCACACCCGCATTTGACTCAATAATCATCCA
ACGTTGATGAACATCCACCTCTACTTTTAATCCAGCAAATAAGCTCTCTTTTTGGACTAAAGAATAGGCC
GCCTTTTCATCAAAATCTTTTTTGGCGTTTGGTAATATATGCGCATATAGATTAAGTTTTTCTATCAACG
CTAACTTAAATTCCTCATACTGATTTCCCATGTAATATATGTTTTGGGCAGAAAAACAAGCGCGCTGATC
GTAAAAACAAATATCATGAGCCGCACCGGTAGCTGCTGACGTTAAATCAACTGGATTATCAATAATGCAA
AAACTCTTTTTAGAGCCAAATTTAATCACGTCAGCATAGGGTGGTGCATGTTCTACAGCCCAATTAATCG
CATCTTCCCCTCCCCAAGCGACAATAACATCCATATGTTGCATAATTTCTTTTGCGAGTGATGTATCACC
TTGGTGTGGCCAATATACAACAGACAAAGAGCGCGTTATCGGATGATTAGGGTCTACATCGATAAAGCTT
AACGCTAATGCATTAGCGGTAAAGGGATCGGTTGACGATGTTTTTATAATACACTGATTCTTGGTTAAAA
TTGCGCGTAATATAGACATGATCCCAGATAATGGAACATTACCTGCCAACAGATGTATAGACTTACCTTT
CGGAAAAGCCTTAATATAACTTTCATCCTGAGGTAGCCATTCATCCATGATATGGCGAGAACCAAGTTCA
TTTTCTACAACATCATAAAGGCCACCTTTAGAACATAAAATCATAGATATCCAGTTGGCCTCTAACTTGG
CCATTGCTTCTGAATATCCCATATATTTTTTTAAATCACGAATGTATGTCCTGCGCCTTGAATATTCTTC
ATTTTTCCATCTTTGCCCTACCGTATAGAGAAAATTGACAATATTATGCAACCGTAATTTATTATTTTCA
TTATAATCAATAATGTTTTTTACATGAGAATTATTCAATATTGGCAGGTAAACACTATTATCACCAAAAT
TAATGGATTGCACTAAATCATCACTTTCGGGAAAAATTTCAACCTGGCCGTTAATAATGAATGAAATTTT
TTTAGTCATATTAGCCATCCATTTAATGGGGTAACTTCAACTTAAGTTATTGTTTAATCATCTTGCAAAC
TGGTTGTACCGCGAAACGATCCTCATCCTGTCTCTTGATCAGATCTTGATCCCCTGCGCCATCAGATCCT
TGGCGGCAAGAAAGCCATCCAGTTTACTTTGCAGGGCTTCCCAACCTTACCAGAGGGCGCCCCAGCTGGC
AATTCCGGTTCGCTTGCTGTCCATAAAACCGCCCAGTCTAGCTATCGCCATGTAAGCCCACTGCAAGCTA
CCTGCTTTCTCTTTGCGCTTGCGTTTTCCCTTGTCCAGATAGCCCAGTAGCTGACATTCATCCGCACCTA
GGAGGCGCGCCACGGCCGCGTCGACCCCACGCCCCTCTTTAATACGACGGGCAATTTGCACTTCAGAAAA
TGAAGAGTTTGCTTTAGCCATAACAAAAGTCCAGTATGCTTTTTCACAGCATAACTGGACTGATTTCAGT
TTACAACTATTCTGTCTAGTTTAAGACTTTATTGTCATAGTTTAGATCTATTTTGTTCAGTTTAAGACTT
TATTGTCCGCCCACAGGCCACGATGCGTCCGGCGTAGAGGATCTGCTCATGTTTGACAGCTTATCATCGA
TGCATAATGTGCCTGTCAAATGGACGAAGCAGGGATTCTGCAAACCCTATGCTACTCCGTCAAGCCGTCA
ATTGTCTGATTCGTTACCAATTATGACAACTTGACGGCTACATCATTCACTTTTTCTTCACAACCGGCAC
GGAACTCGCTCGGGCTGGCCCCGGTGCATTTTTTAAATACCCGCGAGAAATAGAGTTGATCGTCAAAACC
AACATTGCGACCGACGGTGGCGATAGGCATCCGGGTGGTGCTCAAAAGCAGCTTCGCCTGGCTGATACGT
TGGTCCTCGCGCCAGCTTAAGACGCTAATCCCTAACTGCTGGCGGAAAAGATGTGACAGACGCGACGGCG
ACAAGCAAACATGCTGTGCGACGCTGGCGATATCAAAATTGCTGTCTGCCAGGTGATCGCTGATGTACTG
ACAAGCCTCGCGTACCCGATTATCCATCGGTGGATGGAGCGACTCGTTAATCGCTTCCATGCGCCGCAGT
AACAATTGCTCAAGCAGATTTATCGCCAGCAGCTCCGAATAGCGCCCTTCCCCTTGCCCGGCGTTAATGA
TTTGCCCAAACAGGTCGCTGAAATGCGGCTGGTGCGCTTCATCCGGGCGAAAGAACCCCGTATTGGCAAA
TATTGACGGCCAGTTAAGCCATTCATGCCAGTAGGCGCGCGGACGAAAGTAAACCCACTGGTGATACCAT
TCGCGAGCCTCCGGATGACGACCGTAGTGATGAATCTCTCCTGGCGGGAACAGCAAAATATCACCCGGTC
GGCAAACAAATTCTCGTCCCTGATTTTTCACCACCCCCTGACCGCGAATGGTGAGATTGAGAATATAACC
TTTCATTCCCAGCGGTCGGTCGATAAAAAAATCGAGATAACCGTTGGCCTCAATCGGCGTTAAACCCGCC
ACCAGATGGGCATTAAACGAGTATCCCGGCAGCAGGGGATCATTTTGCGCTTCAGCCATACTTTTCATAC
TCCCGCCATTCAGAGAAGAAACCAATTGTCCATATTGCATCAGACATTGCCGTCACTGCGTCTTTTACTG
GCTCTTCTCGCTAACCAAACCGGTAACCCCGCTTATTAAAAGCATTCTGTAACAAAGCGGGACCAAAGCC
ATGACAAAAACGCGTAACAAAAGTGTCTATAATCACGGCAGAAAAGTCCACATTGATTATTTGCACGGCG
TCACACTTTGCTATGCCATAGCATTTTTATCCATAAGATTAGCGGATCCTACCTGACGCTTTTTATCGCA
ACTCTCTACTGTTTCTCCATACCCGTTTTTTTGGGCTAGCGAATTCGAGCTCGGTACCCAAGTCTTAAAC
TAGACAGAATAGTTGTAAACTGAAATCAGTCCAGTTATGCTGTGAAAAAGCATACTGGACTTTTGTTATG
GCTAAAGCAAACTCTTCATTTTCTGAAGTGCAAATTGCCCGTCGTATTAAAGAGGGGCGTGGCCAAGGGC
ATGGTAAAGACTATATTCCATGGCTAACAGTACAAGAAGTTCCTTCTTCAGGTCGTTCCCACCGTATTTA
TTCTCATAAGACGGGACGAGTCCATCATTTGCTATCTGACTTAGAGCTTGCTGTTTTTCTCAGTCTTGAG
TGGGAGAGCAGCGTGCTAGATATACGCGAGCAGTTCCCCTTATTACCTAGTGATACCAGGCAGATTGCAA
TAGATAGTGGTATTAAGCATCCTGTTATTCGTGGTGTAGATCAGGTTATGTCTACTGATTTTTTAGTGGA
CTGCAAAGATGGTCCTTTTGAGCAGTTTGCTATTCAAGTCAAACCTGCAGCAGCCTTACAAGACGAGCGT
ACCTTAGAAAAACTAGAACTAGAGCGTCGCTATTGGCAGCAAAAGCAAATTCCTTGGTTCATTTTTACTG
ATAAAGAAATAAATCCCGTAGTAAAAGAAAATATTGAATGGCTTTATTCAGTGAAAACAGAAGAAGTTTC
TGCGGAGCTTTTAGCACAACTATCCCCATTGGCCCATATCCTGCAAGAAAAAGGAGATGAAAACATTATC
AATGTCTGTAAGCAGGTTGATATTGCTTATGATTTGGAGTTAGGCAAAACATTGAGTGAGATACGAGCCT
TAACCGCAAATGGTTTTATTAAGTTCAATATTTATAAGTCTTTCAGGGCAAATAAGTGTGCAGATCTCTG
TATTAGCCAAGTAGTGAATATGGAGGAGTTGCGCTATGTGGCAAATTAATGAGGTTGTGCTATTTGATAA
TGATCCGTATCGCATTTTGGCTATAGAGGATGGCCAAGTTGTCTGGATGCAAATAAGCGCTGATAAAGGA
GTTCCACAAGCTAGGGCTGAGTTGTTGCTAATGCAGTATTTAGATGAAGGCCGCTTAGTTAGAACTGATG
ACCCTTATGTACATCTTGATTTAGAAGAGCCGTCTGTAGATTCTGTCAGCTTCCAGAAGCGCGAGGAGGA
TTATCGAAAAATTCTTCCTATTATTAATAGTAAGGATCGTTTCGACCCTAAAGTCAGAAGCGAACTCGTT
GAGCATGTGGTCCAAGAACATAAGGTTACTAAGGCTACAGTTTATAAGTTGTTACGCCGTTACTGGCAGC
GTGGTCAAACGCCTAATGCATTAATTCCTGACTACAAAAACAGCGGTGCACCAGGGGAAAGACGTTCAGC
GACAGGAACAGCAAAGATTGGCCGAGCCAGAGAATATGGTAAGGGTGAAGGAACCAAGGTAACGCCCGAG
ATTGAACGCCTTTTTAGGTTGACCATAGAAAAGCACCTGTTAAATCAAAAAGGTACAAAGACCACCGTTG
CCTATAGACGATTTGTGGACTTGTTTGCTCAGTATTTTCCTCGCATTCCCCAAGAGGATTACCCAACACT
ACGTCAGTTTCGTTATTTTTATGATCGAGAATACCCTAAAGCTCAGCGCTTAAAGTCTAGAGTTAAAGCA
GGGGTATATAAAAAAGACGTACGACCCTTAAGTAGTACAGCCACTTCTCAGGCGTTAGGCCCTGGGAGTC
GTTATGAGATTGATGCCACGATTGCTGATATTTATTTAGTGGATCATCATGATCGCCAAAAAATCATAGG
AAGACCAACGCTTTACATTGTGATTGATGTGTTTAGTCGGATGATCACGGGCTTTTATATCGGCTTTGAA
AATCCGTCTTATGTGGTGGCGATGCAGGCTTTTGTAAATGCTTGCTCTGACAAAACGGCCATTTGTGCCC
AGCATGATATTGAGATTAGTAGCTCAGACTGGCCGTGTGTAGGTTTGCCAGATGTGTTGCTAGCGGACCG
TGGCGAATTAATGAGTCATCAGGTCGAAGCCTTAGTTTCTAGTTTTAATGTGCGAGTGGAAAGTGCTCCA
CCTAGACGTGGCGATGCTAAAGGCATAGTGGAAAGCACTTTTAGAACACTACAAGCCGAGTTTAAGTCCT
TTGCACCTGGCATTGTAGAGGGCAGTCGGATCAAAAGCCATGGTGAAACAGACTATAGGTTAGATGCATC
TCTGTCGGTATTTGAGTTCACACAAATTATTTTGCGTACGATCTTATTCAGAAATAACCATCTGGTGATG
GATAAATACGATCGAGATGCTGATTTTCCTACAGATTTACCGTCTATTCCTGTCCAGCTATGGCAATGGG
GTATGCAGCATCGTACAGGTAGTTTAAGGGCTGTGGAGCAAGAGCAGTTGCGAGTAGCGTTACTGCCTCG
CCGAAAGGTCTCTATTTCTTCATTTGGCGTTAATTTGTGGGGTTTGTATTACTCGGGGTCAGAGATTCTG
CGTGAGGGTTGGTTGCAGCGGAGCACTGATATAGCTAGACCTCAACATTTAGAAGCGGCTTATGACCCAG
TGCTGGTTGATACGATTTATTTGTTTCCGCAAGTTGGCAGCCGTGTATTTTGGCGCTGTAATCTGACGGA
ACGTAGTCGGCAGTTTAAAGGTCTCTCATTTTGGGAGGTTTGGGATATACAAGCACAAGAAAAACACAAT
AAAGCCAATGCGAAGCAGGATGAGTTAACTAAACGCAGGGAGCTTGAGGCGTTTATTCAGCAAACCATTC
AGAAAGCGAATAAGTTAACGCCCAGTACTACTGAGCCCAAATCAACACGCATTAAGCAGATTAAAACTAA
TAAAAAAGAAGCCGTGACCTCGGAGCGTAAAAAACGTGCGGAGCATTTGAAGCCAAGCTCTTCAGGTGAT
GAGGCTAAAGTTATTCCTTTCAACGCAGTGGAAGCGGATGATCAAGAAGATTACAGCCTACCCACATACG
TGCCTGAATTATTTCAGGATCCACCAGAAAAGGATGAGTCATGAGTGCTACCCGGATTCAAGCAGTTTAT
CGTGATACGGGGGTAGAGGCTTATCGTGATAATCCTTTTATCGAGGCCTTACCACCATTACAAGAGTCAG
TGAATAGTGCTGCATCACTGAAATCCTCTTTACAGCTTACTTCCTCTGACTTGCAAAAGTCCCGTGTTAT
CAGAGCTCATACCATTTGTCGTATTCCAGATGACTATTTTCAGCCATTAGGTACGCATTTGCTACTAAGT
GAGCGTATTTCGGTCATGATTCGAGGTGGCTACGTAGGCAGAAATCCTAAAACAGGAGATTTACAAAAGC
ATTTACAAAATGGTTATGAGCGTGTTCAAACGGGAGAGTTGGAGACATTTCGCTTTGAGGAGGCACGATC
TACGGCACAAAGCTTATTGTTAATTGGTTGTTCTGGTAGTGGGAAGACGACCTCTCTTCATCGTATTCTA
GCCACGTATCCTCAGGTGATTTACCATCGTGAACTCAATGTAGAGCAGGTGGTGTATTTGAAAATAGACT
GCTCGCATAATGGTTCGCTAAAAGAAATCTGCTTGAATTTTTTCAGAGCGTTGGATCGAGCCTTGGGCTC
GAACTATGAGCGTCGTTATGGCTTAAAACGTCATGGTATAGAAACCATGTTGGCTTTGATGTCGCAAATA
GCCAATGCACATGCTTTAGGGTTGTTGGTTATTGATGAAATTCAGCATTTAAGCCGCTCTCGTTCGGGTG
GATCTCAAGAGATGCTGAACTTTTTTGTGACGATGGTGAATATTATTGGCGTACCAGTGATGTTGATTGG
TACCCCTAAAGCACGAGAGATTTTTGAGGCTGATTTGCGGTCTGCACGTAGAGGGGCAGGGTTTGGAGCT
ATATTCTGGGATCCTATACAACAAACGCAACGTGGAAAGCCCAATCAAGAGTGGATCGCTTTTACGGATA
ATCTTTGGCAATTACAGCTTTTACAACGCAAAGATGCGCTGTTATCGGATGAGGTCCGTGATGTGTGGTA
TGAGCTAAGCCAAGGAGTGATGGACATTGTAGTAAAACTTTTTGTACTCGCTCAGCTCCGTGCGCTAGCT
TTAGGCAATGAGCGTATTACCGCTGGTTTATTGCGGCAAGTGTATCAAGATGAGTTAAAGCCTGTGCACC
CCATGCTAGAGGCATTACGCTCGGGTATCCCAGAACGCATTGCTCGTTATTCTGATCTAGTCGTTCCCGA
GATTGATAAACGGTTAATCCAACTTCAGCTAGATATCGCAGCGATACAAGAACAAACACCAGAAGAAAAA
GCCCTTCAAGAGTTAGATACCGAAGATCAGCGTCATTTATATCTGATGCTGAAAGAGGATTACGATTCAA
GCCTGTTAATTCCCACTATTAAAAAAGCGTTTAGCCAGAATCCAACGATGACAAGACAAAAGTTACTGCC
TCTTGTTTTGCAGTGGTTGATGGAAGGCGAAACGGTAGTGTCAGAACTAGAAAAGCCCTCCAAGAGTAAA
AAGGTTTCGGCTATAAAGGTAGTCAAGCCCAGCGACTGGGATAGCTTGCCTGATACGGATTTACGTTATA
TCTATTCACAACGCCAACCTGAAAAAACCATGCATGAACGGTTAAAAGGGAAAGGGGTAATAGTGGATAT
GGCGAGCTTATTTAAACAAGCAGGTTAGCCATGAGAAACTTTCCTGTTCCGTACTCGAATGAGCTGATTT
ATAGCACTATTGCACGGGCAGGCGTTTATCAAGGGATTGTTAGTCCTAAGCAGCTGTTGGATGAGGTGTA
TGGCAACCGCAAGGTGGTCGCTACCTTAGGTCTGCCCTCGCATTTAGGTGTGATAGCAAGACATCTACAT
CAAACAGGACGTTACGCTGTTCAGCAGCTTATTTATGAGCATACCTTATTCCCTTTATATGCTCCGTTTG
TAGGCAAGGAGCGCCGAGACGAAGCTATTCGGTTAATGGAGTACCAAGCGCAAGGTGCGGTGCATTTAAT
GCTAGGAGTCGCTGCTTCTAGAGTTAAGAGCGATAACCGCTTTAGATACTGCCCTGATTGCGTTGCTCTT
CAGCTAAATAGGTATGGGGAAGCCTTTTGGCAACGAGATTGGTATTTGCCCGCTTTGCCATATTGTCCAA
AACACGGTGCTTTAGTCTTCTTTGATAGAGCTGTAGATGATCACCGACATCAATTTTGGGCTTTGGGTCA
TACTGAGCTGCTTTCAGACTACCCCAAAGACTCCCTATCTCAATTAACAGCACTAGCTGCTTATATAGCC
CCTCTGTTAGATGCTCCACGAGCGCAAGAGCTTTCCCCAAGCCTTGAGCAGTGGACGCTGTTTTATCAGC
GCTTAGCGCAGGATCTAGGGCTAACCAAAAGCAAGCACATTCGTCATGACTTGGTGGCGGAGAGAGTGAG
GCAGACTTTTAGTGATGAGGCACTAGAGAAACTGGATTTAAAGTTGGCAGAGAACAAGGACACGTGTTGG
CTGAAAAGTATATTCCGTAAGCATAGAAAAGCCTTTAGTTATTTACAGCATAGTATTGTGTGGCAAGCCT
TATTGCCAAAACTAACGGTTATAGAAGCGCTACAGCAGGCAAGTGCTCTTACTGAGCACTCTATAACGAC
AAGACCTGTTAGCCAGTCTGTGCAACCTAACTCTGAAGATTTATCTGTTAAGCATAAAGACTGGCAGCAA
CTAGTGCATAAATACCAAGGAATTAAGGCGGCAAGACAGTCTTTAGAGGGTGGGGTGCTATACGCTTGGC
TTTACCGACATGACAGGGATTGGCTAGTTCACTGGAATCAACAGCATCAACAAGAGCGTCTGGCACCCGC
CCCTAGAGTTGATTGGAACCAAAGAGATCGAATTGCTGTACGACAACTATTAAGAATCATAAAGCGTCTA
GATAGTAGCCTTGATCACCCAAGAGCGACATCGAGCTGGCTGTTAAAGCAAACTCCTAACGGAACCTCTC
TTGCAAAAAATCTACAGAAACTGCCTTTGGTAGCGCTTTGCTTAAAGCGTTACTCAGAGAGTGTGGAAGA
TTATCAAATTAGACGGATTAGCCAAGCTTTTATTAAGCTTAAACAGGAAGATGTTGAGCTTAGGCGCTGG
CGATTATTAAGAAGTGCAACGTTATCTAAAGAGCGGATAACTGAGGAAGCACAAAGATTCTTGGAAATGG
TTTATGGGGAAGAGTGAGTGGTTAGGCTAGCTACATTTAATGACAATGTGCAGGTTGTACATATTGGTCA
TTTATTCCGTAACTCGGGTCATAAGGAGTGGCGTATTTTTGTTTGGTTTAATCCAATGCAAGAACGGAAA
TGGACTCGATTTACTCATTTGCCTTTATTAAGTCGAGCTAAGGTGGTTAACAGTACAACAAAGCAAATAA
ATAAGGCGGATCGTGTGATTGAGTTTGAAGCATCGGATCTTCAACGAGCCAAAATAATCGATTTTCCTAA
TCTCTCGTCCTTTGCTTCCGTACGCAACAAGGATGGAGCGCAGAGTTCATTTATTTACGAAGCTGAAACA
CCATATAGCAAGACTCGTTATCACATCCCACAGTTAGAGCTAGCTCGGTCATTATTTTTAGGGGATCCTC
TAGAGTCGACCTGCAGGCATGCAAGCTTGGCTGTTTTGGCGGATGAGAGAAGATTTTCAGCCTGATACAG
ATTAAATCAGAACGCAGAAGCGGTCTGATAAAACAGAATTTGCCTGGCGGCAGTAGCGCGGTGGTCCCAC
CTGACCCCATGCCGAACTCAGAAGTGAAACGCCGTAGCGCCGATGGTAGTGTGGGGTCTCCCCATGCGAG
AGTAGGGAACTGCCAGGCATCAAATAAAACGAAAGGCTCAGTCGAAAGACTGGGCCTTTCGTTTTATCTG
TTGTTTGTCGGTGAACGCTCTCCTGAGTAGGACAAATCCGCCGGGAGCGGATTTGAACGTTGCGAAGCAA
CGGCCCGGAGGGTGGCGGGCAGGACGCCCGCCATAAACTGCCAGGCATCAAATTAAGCAGAAGGCCATCC
TGACGGATGGCCTTTTTGCGTTTCTACAAACTCTTTTGTTTATTTTTCTAAATACATTCAAATATGTATC
CGCGGCCCGGTACCCAGCTTTTGTTCCCTTTAGTGAGGGTTAATTGCGCGCTTGGCGTAATCATGGTCAT
AGCTGTTTCCTGTGTGAAATTGTTATCCGCTCACAATTCCACACAACATACGAGCCGGAAGCATAAAGTG
TAAAGCCTGGGGTGCCTAATGAGTGAGCTAACTCACATTAATTGCGTTGCGCTCACTGCCCGCTTTCCAG
TCGGGAAACCTGTCGTGCCAGCTGCATTAATGAATCGGCCAACGCGCGGGGAGAGGCGGTTTGCGTATTG
GGCGCATGCATAAAAACTGTTGTAATTCATTAAGCATTCTGCCGACATGGAAGCCATCACAAACGGCATG
ATGAACCTGAATCGCCAGCGGCATCAGCACCTTGTCGCCTTGCGTATAATATTTGCCCATGGACGCACAC
CGTGGAAACGGATGAAGGCACGAACCCAGTTGACATAAGCCTGTTCGGTTCGTAAACTGTAATGCAAGTA
GCGTATGCGCTCACGCAACTGGTCCAGAACCTTGACCGAACGCAGCGGTGGTAACGGCGCAGTGGCGGTT
TTCATGGCTTGTTATGACTGTTTTTTTGTACAGTCTATGCCTCGGGCATCCAAGCAGCAAGCGCGTTACG
CCGTGGGTCGATGTTTGATGTTATGGAGCAGCAACGATGTTACGCAGCAGCAACGATGTTACGCAGCAGG
GCAGTCGCCCTAAAACAAAGTTAGGTGGCTCAAGTATGGGCATCATTCGCACATGTAGGCTCGGCCCTGA
CCAAGTCAAATCCATGCGGGCTGCTCTTGATCTTTTCGGTCGTGAGTTCGGAGACGTAGCCACCTACTCC
CAACATCAGCCGGACTCCGATTACCTCGGGAACTTGCTCCGTAGTAAGACATTCATCGCGCTTGCTGCCT
TCGACCAAGAAGCGGTTGTTGGCGCTCTCGCGGCTTACGTTCTGCCCAAGTTTGAGCAGCCGCGTAGTGA
GATCTATATCTATGATCTCGCAGTCTCCGGAGAGCACCGGAGGCAGGGCATTGCCACCGCGCTCATCAAT
CTCCTCAAGCATGAGGCCAACGCGCTTGGTGCTTATGTGATCTACGTGCAAGCAGATTACGGTGACGATC
CCGCAGTGGCTCTCTATACAAAGTTGGGCATACGGGAAGAAGTGATGCACTTTGATATCGACCCAAGTAC
CGCCACCTAACAATTCGTTCAAGCCGAGATCGGCTTCCCGGCCGCGGAGTTGTTCGGTAAATTGTCACAA
CGCCGCAGGTGGCACTTTTCGGGGAAATGTGCGCGCCCGCGTTCCTGCTGGCGCTGGGCCTGTTTCTGGC
GCTGGACTTCCCGCTGTTCCGTCAGCAGCTTTTCGCCCACGGCCTTGATGATCGCGGCGGCCTTGGCCTG
CATATCCCGATTCAACGGCCCCAGGGCGTCCAGAACGGGCTTCAGGCGCTCCCGAAGGTCTCGGGCCGTC
TCTTGGGCTTGATCGGCCTTCTTGCGCATCTCACGCGCTCCTGCGGCGGCCTGTAGGGCAGGCTCATACC
CCTGCCGAACCGCTTTTGTCAGCCGGTCGGCCACGGCTTCCGGCGTCTCAACGCGCTTTGAGATTCCCAG
CTTTTCGGCCAATCCCTGCGGTGCATAGGCGCGTGGCTCGACCGCTTGCGGGCTGATGGTGACGTGGCCC
ACTGGTGGCCGCTCCAGGGCCTCGTAGAACGCCTGAATGCGCGTGTGACGTGCCTTGCTGCCCTCGATGC
CCCGTTGCAGCCCTAGATCGGCCACAGCGGCCGCAAACGTGGTCTGGTCGCGGGTCATCTGCGCTTTGTT
GCCGATGAACTCCTTGGCCGACAGCCTGCCGTCCTGCGTCAGCGGCACCACGAACGCGGTCATGTGCGGG
CTGGTTTCGTCACGGTGGATGCTGGCCGTCACGATGCGATCCGCCCCGTACTTGTCCGCCAGCCACTTGT
GCGCCTTCTCGAAGAACGCCGCCTGCTGTTCTTGGCTGGCCGACTTCCACCATTCCGGGCTGGCCGTCAT
GACGTACTCGACCGCCAACACAGCGTCCTTGCGCCGCTTCTCTGGCAGCAACTCGCGCAGTCGGCCCATC
GCTTCATCGGTGCTGCTGGCCGCCCAGTGCTCGTTCTCTGGCGTCCTGCTGGCGTCAGCGTTGGGCGTCT
CGCGCTCGCGGTAGGCGTGCTTGAGACTGGCCGCCACGTTGCCCATTTTCGCCAGCTTCTTGCATCGCAT
GATCGCGTATGCCGCCATGCCTGCCCCTCCCTTTTGGTGTCCAACCGGCTCGACGGGGGCAGCGCAAGGC
GGTGCCTCCGGCGGGCCACTCAATGCTTGAGTATACTCACTAGACTTTGCTTCGCAAAGTCGTGACCGCC
TACGGCGGCTGCGGCGCCCTACGGGCTTGCTCTCCGGGCTTCGCCCTGCGCGGTCGCTGCGCTCCCTTGC
CAGCCCGTGGATATGTGGACGATGGCCGCGAGCGGCCACCGGCTGGCTCGCTTCGCTCGGCCCGTGGACA
ACCCTGCTGGACAAGCTGATGGACAGGCTGCGCCTGCCCACGAGCTTGACCACAGGGATTGCCCACCGGC
TACCCAGCCTTCGACCACATACCCACCGGCTCCAACTGCGCGGCCTGCGGCCTTGCCCCATCAATTTTTT
TAATTTTCTCTGGGGAAAAGCCTCCGGCCTGCGGCCTGCGCGCTTCGCTTGCCGGTTGGACACCAAGTGG
AAGGCGGGTCAAGGCTCGCGCAGCGACCGCGCAGCGGCTTGGCCTTGACGCGCCTGGAACGACCCAAGCC
TATGCGAGTGGGGGCAGTCGAAGGGCGAAGCCCGCCCGCCTGCCCCCCGAGCCTCACGGCGGCGAGTGCG
GGGGTTCCAAGGGGGCAGCGCCACCTTGGGCAAGGCCGAAGGCCGCGCAGTCGATCAACAAGCCCCGGAG
GGGCCACTTTTTGCCGGAGGGGGAGCCGCGCCGAAGGCGTGGGGGAACCCCGCAGGGGTGCCCTTCTTTG
GGCACCAAAGAACTAGATATAGGGCGAAATGCGAAAGACTTAAAAATCAACAACTTAAAAAAGGGGGGTA
CGCAACAGCTCATTGCGGCACCCCCCGCAATAGCTCATTGCGTAGGTTAAAGAAAATCTGTAATTGACTG
CCACTTTTACGCAACGCATAATTGTTGTCGCGCTGCCGAAAAGTTGCAGCTGATTGCGCATGGTGCCGCA
ACCGTGCGGCACCCCTACCGCATGGAGATAAGCATGGCCACGCAGTCCAGAGAAATCGGCATTCAAGCCA
AGAACAAGCCCGGTCACTGGGTGCAAACGGAACGCAAAGCGCATGAGGCGTGGGCCGGGCTTATTGCGAG
GAAACCCACGGCGGCAATGCTGCTGCATCACCTCGTGGCGCAGATGGGCCACCAGAACGCCGTGGTGGTC
AGCCAGAAGACACTTTCCAAGCTCATCGGACGTTCTTTGCGGACGGTCCAATACGCAGTCAAGGACTTGG
TGGCCGAGCGCTGGATCTCCGTCGTGAAGCTCAACGGCCCCGGCACCGTGTCGGCCTACGTGGTCAATGA
CCGCGTGGCGTGGGGCCAGCCCCGCGACCAGTTGCGCCTGTCGGTGTTCAGTGCCGCCGTGGTGGTTGAT
CACGACGACCAGGACGAATCGCTGTTGGTGCATGGCGACCTGCGCCGCATCCCGACCCTGTATCCGGGCG
AGCAGCAACTACCGACCGGCCCCGGCGAGGAGCCGCCCAGCCAGCCCGGCATTCCGGGCATGGAACCAGA
CCTGCCAGCCTTGACCGAAACGGAGGAATGGGAACGGCGCGGGCAGCAGCGCCTGCCGATGCCCGATGAG
CCGTGTTTTCTGGACGATGGCGAGCCGTTGGAGCCGCCGACACGGGTCACGCTGCCGCGCCGGTAGCACT
TGGGTTGCGCAGCAACCCGTAAGTGCGCTGTTCCAGACTATCGGCTGTAGCCGCCTCGCCGCCCTATACC
TTGTCTGCCTCCCCGCGTTGCGTCGCGGTGCATGGAGCCGGGCCACCTCGACCTGAATGGAAGCCGGCGG
CACCTCGCTAACGGATTCACCGTTTTTATCAGGCTCTGGGAGGCAGAATAAATGATCATATCGTCAATTA
TTACCTCCACGGGGAGAGCCTGAGCAAACTGGCCTCAGGCATTTGAGAAGCACACGGTCACACTGCTTCC
GGTAGTCAATAAACCGGTAAACCAGCAATAGACATAAGCGGCTATTTAACGACCCTGCCCTGAACCGACG
ACCGGGTCGAATTTGCTTTCGAATTTCTGCCATTCATCCGCTTATTATCACTTATTCAGGCGTAGCAACC
AGGCGTTTAAGGGCACCAATAACTGCCTTAAAAAAATTACGCCCCGCCCTGCCACTCATCGCAGTACGGC
CTATTGGTTAAAAAATGAGCTGATTTAACAAAAATTTAACGCGAATTTTAACAAAATATTAACGCTTACA
ATTTCCATTCGCCATTCAGGCTGCGCAACTGTTGGGAAGGGCGATCGGTGCGGGCCTCTTCGCTATTACG
CCAGCTGGCGAAAGGGGGATGTGCTGCAAGGCGATTAAGTTGGGTAACGCCAGGGTTTTCCCAGTCACGA
CGTTGTAAAACGACGGCCAGTGAGCGCGCGTAATACGACTCACTATAGGGCGAATTGGTCGAGGGGG
Features (pLannotate 1.2.2; 43 found; start..end, strand, type, name):
     26..191     +  mobile_element Tn7L: mini-Tn7 element (left end of the Tn7 transposon) Tn7
    296..985     -  CDS            lamB (fragment): LAMB_ECOLI - Also known as malB. Experimental evidence at protein level: Swiss-Prot protein existence level 1. Involved in the transport of maltose and maltodextrins (PubMed:3301537, PubMed:2832377, PubMed:11742115, PubMed:7824948, PubMed:8805519, PubMed:9299337). Indispensable for translocation of maltodextrins (alpha 1-4 linked polyglucosyls) containing more than three glucosyl moieties. A hydrophobic path ('greasy slide') of aromatic residues serves to guide and select the sugars for transport through the channel (PubMed:7824948, PubMed:8805519, PubMed:9299337, PubMed:11742115). Also acts a
    986..1024    +  CDS            lacI (fragment): lac repressor; lacI; The lac repressor binds to the lac operator to inhibit transcription in E. coli. This inhibition can be relieved by adding lactose or isopropyl-β-D-thiogalactopyranoside (IPTG).
   1037..1058    +  protein_bind   CAP binding site: CAP binding activates transcription in the presence of cAMP. E. coli catabolite activator protein
   1073..1103    +  promoter       lac promoter: promoter for the E. coli lac operon
   1107..1129    +  protein_bind   lac operator (fragment): The lac repressor binds to the lac operator to inhibit transcription in E. coli. This inhibition can be relieved by adding lactose or isopropyl-β-D-thiogalactopyranoside (IPTG). lac repressor encoded by lacI
   1169..1187    +  promoter       SP6 promoter: promoter for bacteriophage SP6 RNA polymerase
   1300..2388    -  CDS            luxE: LUXE_ALIFS - Protein inferred from homology: Swiss-Prot protein existence level 3. Acyl-protein synthetase activates tetradecanoic acid. It is a component of the fatty acid reductase complex responsible for converting tetradecanoic acid to the aldehyde which serves as substrate in the luciferase-catalyzed reaction. From Aliivibrio fischeri (Vibrio fischeri).
   2456..3427    -  CDS            luxB: LUXB1_PHOLU - Experimental evidence at protein level: Swiss-Prot protein existence level 1. Light-emitting reaction in luminous bacteria. The specific role of the beta subunit is unknown, but it is absolutely required for bioluminescence activity. From Photorhabdus luminescens (Xenorhabdus luminescens).
   3448..4524    -  CDS            luxA: LUXA1_PHOLU - Experimental evidence at protein level: Swiss-Prot protein existence level 1. Light-emitting reaction in luminous bacteria. From Photorhabdus luminescens (Xenorhabdus luminescens).
   4704..5624    -  CDS            luxD: LUXD1_PHOLU - Experimental evidence at protein level: Swiss-Prot protein existence level 1. Acyl transferase is part of the fatty acid reductase system required for aldehyde biosynthesis; it produces fatty acids for the luminescent reaction. From Photorhabdus luminescens (Xenorhabdus luminescens).
   5640..7079    -  CDS            luxC: LUXC_PHOLL - Protein inferred from homology: Swiss-Prot protein existence level 3. LuxC is the fatty acid reductase enzyme responsible for synthesis of the aldehyde substrate for the luminescent reaction catalyzed by luciferase. From Photorhabdus laumondii subsp. laumondii (strain DSM 15139 / CIP 105565 / TT01).
   7182..7463    -  CDS            tnpA (fragment): TN5P_ECOLX - Also known as tnp. Experimental evidence at protein level: Swiss-Prot protein existence level 1. Mediates transposition of transposon Tn5 by a 'cut and paste' mechanism. First, the monomeric transposase binds the 19 bp inverted DNA repeats flanking the transposon. Then, dimerization of the DNA- bound transposase creates a synaptic DNA complex. After nicking of the first DNA strand, excision of the transposon proceeds through a series of intermediates. The transposase then mediates the insertion of the transposon at a new site by strand transfer. The activity of the wild- type tran
   7447..7645    +  mobile_element Tn7R (fragment): mini-Tn7 element (right end of the Tn7 transposon) Tn7
   7683..7701    +  promoter       tet promoter (fragment): E. coli promoter for tetracycline efflux protein gene
   7791..8669    -  CDS            araC: L-arabinose regulatory protein; araC
   8696..8980    +  promoter       araBAD promoter: araBAD; promoter of the L-arabinose operon of E. coli; the araC regulatory gene is transcribed in the opposite direction (Guzman et al., 1995)
   9001..9019    +  misc_feature   MCS (fragment): pUC18/19 multiple cloning site
   9098..9916    +  CDS            tnsA: TNSA_ECOLX - Experimental evidence at protein level: Swiss-Prot protein existence level 1. Required for Tn7 transposition. Forms the transposase, together with TnsB. TnsA executes the 5'-DNA strand breakage reaction. TnsABC and TnsD promote high-frequency insertion of Tn7 into a specific target site known as ATT-Tn7 whereas TnsABC and TnsD promote low- frequency insertion into many different sites. From Escherichia coli.
   9906..12011   +  CDS            tnsB: TNSB_ECOLX - Experimental evidence at protein level: Swiss-Prot protein existence level 1. Sequence-specific, DNA-binding protein required for Tn7 transposition. Recognizes sequences necessary for recombination at both left and right ends of Tn7 and, together with TnsA, forms the transposase. TnsB executes the 5'-DNA strand breakage and joining reactions. From Escherichia coli.
  12011..13675   +  CDS            tnsC: TNSC_ECOLX - Experimental evidence at protein level: Swiss-Prot protein existence level 1. TnsABC + TnsD promote high-frequency insertion of Tn7 into a specific target site known as att-Tn7 whereas TnsABC + TnsE promote low-frequency insertion into many different sites. From Escherichia coli.
  13681..15204   +  CDS            tnsD: TNSD_ECOLX - Protein predicted: Swiss-Prot protein existence level 4. TnsABC + TnsD promote high-frequency insertion of Tn7 into a specific target site known as att-Tn7 whereas TnsABC + TnsE promote low-frequency insertion into many different sites. From Escherichia coli.
  15211..15600   +  CDS            tnsE (fragment): TNSE_ECOLX - Experimental evidence at protein level: Swiss-Prot protein existence level 1. TnsABC + TnsD promote high-frequency insertion of Tn7 into a specific target site known as att-Tn7 whereas TnsABC + TnsE promote low-frequency insertion into many different sites. From Escherichia coli.
  15601..15638   +  misc_feature   MCS (fragment): pUC18/19 multiple cloning site
  15722..15837   +  ncRNA          5S rRNA: Accession: RF00001 - 5S ribosomal RNA
  15841..15927   +  terminator     rrnB T1 terminator: Escherichia coli rrnB; transcription terminator T1 from the E. coli rrnB gene
  16019..16046   +  terminator     rrnB T2 terminator: transcription terminator T2 from the E. coli rrnB gene
  16065..16103   +  promoter       AmpR promoter (fragment): bla
  16127..16145   -  promoter       T3 promoter: promoter for bacteriophage T3 RNA polymerase
  16188..16210   -  protein_bind   lac operator (fragment): The lac repressor binds to the lac operator to inhibit transcription in E. coli. This inhibition can be relieved by adding lactose or isopropyl-β-D-thiogalactopyranoside (IPTG). lac repressor encoded by lacI
  16214..16244   -  promoter       lac promoter: promoter for the E. coli lac operon
  16259..16280   -  protein_bind   CAP binding site: CAP binding activates transcription in the presence of cAMP. E. coli catabolite activator protein
  16293..16385   -  CDS            lacI (fragment): lac repressor; lacI; The lac repressor binds to the lac operator to inhibit transcription in E. coli. This inhibition can be relieved by adding lactose or isopropyl-β-D-thiogalactopyranoside (IPTG).
  16396..16512   -  CDS            CmR (fragment): chloramphenicol acetyltransferase; cat; confers resistance to chloramphenicol
  16550..16578   +  promoter       Pc promoter: intI1 (promoter lies within the coding sequence); class 1 integron promoter
  16767..17300   +  CDS            GmR: gentamycin acetyltransferase; aacC1; confers resistance to gentamycin
  18582..19353   +  rep_origin     pBBR1 oriV: replication origin of the broad-host-range plasmid pBBR1 from Bordetella bronchiseptica; requires the pBBR1 Rep protein for replication
  19354..20016   +  CDS            pBBR1 Rep: replication protein for the broad-host-range plasmid pBBR1 from Bordetella bronchiseptica
  20077..20146   +  CDS            TcR (fragment): tetracycline efflux protein; tet; confers resistance to tetracycline
  20476..20507   -  CDS            CmR (fragment): chloramphenicol acetyltransferase confers resistance to chloramphenicol
  20507..20584   +  rep_origin     M13 ori (fragment): M13 bacteriophage origin of replication; arrow indicates direction of (+) strand synthesis
  20588..20743   -  CDS            lacZα (fragment): LacZα fragment of β-galactosidase; lacZ fragment
  20751..20769   +  promoter       T7 promoter: promoter for bacteriophage T7 RNA polymerase
