[The description below was written by a language model from this plasmid's Addgene catalogue record and pLannotate feature annotations shown in this document.]
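Description:
pBJ2 is a roughly 20.8 kb bacterial plasmid built on the broad-host-range pBBR1MCS-5-type backbone. It is designed to deliver a bioluminescence reporter into bacterial chromosomes by Tn7 transposition. It replicates through the pBBR1 oriV and its cognate Rep protein, which function in many Gram-negative species. Selection is with gentamicin, through the aacC1 acetyltransferase gene downstream of a class 1 integron Pc promoter. Remnants of the parental cloning region are also annotated, including lacZα, lac promoter/operator and T7/T3 promoter fragments, but these appear to be backbone leftovers rather than functional parts of the design.

The payload is a mini-Tn7 element bounded by the Tn7L and Tn7R ends. It contains the Photorhabdus luminescens luxCDABE operon, which the record states is driven by a kanamycin-resistance gene promoter. That promoter is not annotated as such. However, a Tn5-derived fragment lies immediately upstream of luxC, where such a promoter would be expected. luxA and luxB encode the luciferase subunits, and luxC, luxD and luxE form the fatty acid reductase complex that makes the aldehyde substrate, so cells emit light without added substrate.

Outside the transposon ends, the plasmid carries araC and the araBAD promoter upstream of tnsA, tnsB, tnsC and tnsD, plus a truncated tnsE, followed by rrnB terminators. This arrangement places the transposition machinery for site-specific insertion at the chromosomal attTn7 site on the same plasmid as the cargo. The gentamicin marker lies outside the transposon ends, so it would not be co-integrated. According to the record, the tns and lux genes were amplified from an earlier Tn7-lux plasmid and assembled by Gibson cloning. The associated publication describes the tool as a way to tag bacteria for quantitative and spatial detection in plants.
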