Addgene plasmid #167131: pBJ2
Purpose: A gentamycin resistant plasmid for Tn7-mediated chromosomal integration of Photorhabdus luminescens luxCDABE operon with Pkan promoter
Depositing lab: Akira Mine. Depositing organization: Ritsumeikan University. Publication: A versatile Tn7 transposon-based bioluminescence tagging tool for quantitative and spatial detection of bacteria in plants. Matsumoto A, Schluter T, Melkonian K, Takeda A, Nakagami H, Mine A. Plant Commun. 2021 Jul 20;3(1):100227. doi: 10.1016/j.xplc.2021.100227. eCollection 2022 Jan 10. PubMed 35059625.
Backbone
  Vector backbone: pBBRMCS-5
  Backbone manufacturer: Kenneth M. Peterson
  Vector type: Bacterial Expression, Luciferase
Growth in bacteria
  Bacterial resistance: Gentamicin, 10 μg/mL
  Growth temperature: 37°C
  Growth strain: DH5alpha
  Copy number: Unknown
Gene/Insert
  Gene/Insert name: luxCDABE
  Species: Photorhabdus luminescens
  Insert size (bp): 7600
  Promoter: Kanamycin promoter
  Cloning method: Gibson Cloning
  Sequencing primers: 5′ GACAATATTATGCAACCGTA
Resource information
  A portion of this plasmid was derived from a plasmid made by: tnsABCD and luxCDABE genes were amplified from pBEN276 (Addgene plasmid #69150).
Terms and licenses: Academic/Nonprofit Terms; Industry Terms: Not Available to Industry
How to cite: pBJ2 was a gift from Akira Mine (Addgene plasmid # 167131 ; http://n2t.net/addgene:167131 ; RRID:Addgene_167131)
